>Addgene plasmid #115116 | AT5G63930 X059_pECIA2 | addgene full sequence | sequence record 298849 | Addgene NGS Result
GTAAAACGACGGCCAGTGAATTAATTCGTTGCAGGACAGGATGTGGTGCCCGATGTGACTAGCTCTTTGC
TGCAGGCCGTCCTATCCTCTGGTTCCGATAAGAGACCCAGAACTCCGGCCCCCCACCGCCCACCGCCACC
CCCATACATATGTGGTACGCAAGTAAGAGTGCCTGCGCATGCCCCATGTGCCCCACCAAGAGCTTTGCAT
CCCATACAAGTCCCCAAAGTGGAGAACCGAACCAATTCTTCGCGGGCAGAACAAAAGCTTCTGCACACGT
CTCCACTCGAATTTGGAGCCGGCCGGCGTGTGCAAAAGAGGTGAATCGAACGAAAGACCCGTGTGTAAAG
CCGCGTTTCCAAAATGTATAAAACCGAGAGCATCTGGCCAATGTGCATCAGTTGTGGTCAGCAGCAAAAT
CAAGTGAATCATCTCAGTGCAACTAAAGGGGGGATCCGATCTCAATATGAAGTTATGCATATTACTGGCC
GTCGTGGCCTTTGTTGGCCTCTCGCTCGGGACAGGGTTGAACTTAGAAGGTCAATATCTTCTTGAAATCA
AGAGCAAGTTTGTGGATGCTAAGCAGAATTTGAGAAACTGGAATTCAAATGATTCTGTACCTTGTGGATG
GACTGGCGTGATGTGCAGCAACTATTCGAGTGATCCAGAGGTTTTGTCCTTGAATCTGTCTTCGATGGTT
CTCTCGGGTAAGCTATCACCAAGCATAGGTGGATTGGTTCATCTGAAGCAGCTGGATCTGTCATATAATG
GGTTGTCAGGGAAAATTCCTAAGGAAATTGGCAACTGTTCAAGCTTGGAGATTCTGAAACTAAACAATAA
CCAGTTTGATGGTGAGATACCTGTGGAAATAGGTAAGCTTGTGTCTTTGGAGAATCTGATCATATACAAC
AACAGAATCTCAGGGTCTCTCCCTGTGGAGATTGGGAACCTTTTGTCTCTCTCTCAACTGGTGACTTACA
GTAACAACATCAGTGGACAATTGCCCCGTTCCATCGGCAACCTCAAGAGACTGACAAGCTTCCGAGCCGG
TCAGAACATGATCTCTGGAAGTTTGCCTTCTGAGATTGGTGGATGTGAGAGCTTGGTCATGCTTGGTCTT
GCACAGAACCAGTTGAGTGGTGAATTACCAAAAGAGATTGGAATGCTCAAGAAACTTTCACAGGTGATTC
TTTGGGAAAATGAGTTCTCAGGGTTTATCCCCAGGGAGATTAGCAACTGCACAAGTTTAGAAACCCTTGC
TCTCTACAAGAACCAGCTTGTCGGGCCAATCCCGAAAGAGCTCGGGGACCTTCAGTCGCTGGAGTTTCTC
TACCTTTACAGAAACGGGTTGAATGGAACGATTCCAAGAGAGATTGGGAATCTCTCATATGCAATTGAGA
TAGATTTCTCGGAAAACGCTTTGACCGGAGAGATACCTTTGGAGTTAGGGAACATAGAGGGGCTTGAGCT
TCTTTATCTTTTTGAGAACCAACTCACAGGTACCATCCCTGTGGAGCTTTCTACTTTGAAGAATCTATCA
AAGCTTGATCTCTCCATCAATGCTTTAACGGGTCCTATTCCCCTGGGATTTCAGTATCTAAGAGGACTCT
TCATGCTGCAGCTGTTTCAGAACTCCCTTAGCGGGACCATACCTCCAAAACTTGGCTGGTATAGCGATCT
CTGGGTTCTTGATATGTCCGATAACCATCTCAGTGGAAGAATTCCAAGCTACCTCTGCCTTCACTCCAAT
ATGATCATCTTGAACTTGGGTACAAACAACCTCTCTGGCAACATTCCTACTGGAATCACCACTTGCAAAA
CTCTGGTCCAACTTCGTCTAGCCAGAAACAACCTCGTTGGTCGGTTCCCATCCAACCTGTGTAAACAGGT
TAATGTCACAGCCATCGAGTTGGGACAGAACAGATTCCGTGGTTCCATCCCTAGGGAGGTCGGGAACTGC
AGTGCCCTACAAAGGCTGCAGCTAGCAGACAATGGCTTCACGGGGGAGCTACCTAGAGAGATTGGCATGC
TTTCACAGCTTGGGACCTTGAATATCTCATCCAATAAGCTTACTGGAGAGGTCCCTTCTGAAATCTTCAA
CTGCAAGATGCTTCAGCGACTAGACATGTGTTGCAACAATTTCTCTGGAACCTTACCAAGTGAGGTAGGT
TCCCTCTACCAGCTTGAGCTTCTGAAGCTCTCAAACAATAATCTTTCGGGTACAATACCTGTGGCTCTAG
GGAACTTATCTCGCTTGACCGAACTACAAATGGGTGGAAACTTGTTCAACGGTAGCATTCCACGGGAGTT
GGGCAGTCTGACGGGTTTGCAAATAGCATTGAACCTCAGTTATAACAAGCTTACCGGAGAAATACCACCT
GAGCTCAGTAATCTTGTTATGCTTGAGTTCCTGCTCCTCAACAACAACAATTTGTCTGGGGAAATACCAA
GCTCTTTTGCTAATCTCTCCAGCTTGCTTGGTTACAACTTCTCATACAACAGCTTAACTGGTCCTATTCC
ACTTCTCCGTAACATATCCATGTCTAGCTTCATCGGTAATGAAGGGCTTTGCGGCCCGCCGCTCAACCAG
TGTATCCAAACACAGCCTTTCGCGCCTTCTCAGTCAACCGGGAAGCCCGGAGGAATGCGTTCGAGTCTGG
AGGTGCTGTTCCAGGGACCAGGGAGCGACAAAACTCACACATGCCCACCGTGCCCAGCACCTGAACTCCT
GGGGGGACCGTCAGTCTTCCTCTTCCCCCCAAAACCCAAGGACACCCTCATGATCTCCCGGACCCCTGAG
GTCACATGCGTGGTGGTGGACGTGAGCCACGAAGACCCTGAGGTCAAGTTCAACTGGTACGTGGACGGCG
TGGAGGTGCATAATGCCAAGACAAAGCCGCGGGAGGAGCAGTACAACAGCACGTACCGTGTGGTCAGCGT
CCTCACCGTCCTGCACCAGGACTGGCTGAATGGCAAGGAGTACAAGTGCAAGGTCTCCAACAAAGCCCTC
CCAGCCCCCATCGAGAAAACCATCTCCAAAGCCAAAGGGCAGCCCCGAGAACCACAGGTGTACACCCTGC
CCCCATCCCGGGAGGAGATGACCAAGAACCAGGTCAGCCTGACCTGCCTGGTCAAAGGCTTCTATCCCAG
CGACATCGCCGTGGAGTGGGAGAGCAATGGGCAGCCGGAGAACAACTACAAGACCACGCCTCCCGTGCTG
GACTCCGACGGCTCCTTCTTCCTCTACAGCAAGCTCACCGTGGACAAGAGCAGGTGGCAGCAGGGGAACG
TCTTCTCATGCTCCGTGATGCATGAGGGTCTGCACAACCACTACACGCAGAAGAGCCTCTCCCTGTCTCC
GGGTAAATCTAGAGGGCCCTTCGAAGGTAAGCCTATCCCTAACCCTCTCCTCGGTCTCGATTCTACGCGT
ACCGGTCATCATCACCATCACCATTGAGTTTAAACCCGCTGATCAGCCTCGACTGTGCCTTCTAAGGCCT
GAGCTCGCTGATCAGCCTCGATCGAGGATCCAGACATGATAAGATACATTGATGAGTTTGGACAAACCAC
AACTAGAATGCAGTGAAAAAAATGCTTTATTTGTGAAATTTGTGATGCTATTGCTTTATTTGTAACCATT
ATAAGCTGCAATAAACAAGTTAACAACAACAATTGCATTCATTTTATGTTTCAGGTTCAGGGGGAGGTGT
GGGAGGTTTTTTAAAGCAAGTAAAACCTCTACAAATGTGGTATGGCTGATTATGATCAGTCGACCTGCAG
GCATGCAAGCTTGGCGTAATCATGGTCATAGCTGTTTCCTGTGTGAAATTGTTATCCGCTCACAATTCCA
CACAACATACGAGCCGGAAGCATAAAGTGTAAAGCCTGGGGTGCCTAATGAGTGAGCTAACTCACATTAA
TTGCGTTGCGCTCACTGCCCGCTTTCCAGTCGGGAAACCTGTCGTGCCAGCTGCATTAATGAATCGGCCA
ACGCGCGGGGAGAGGCGGTTTGCGTATTGGGCGCTCTTCCGCTTCCTCGCTCACTGACTCGCTGCGCTCG
GTCGTTCGGCTGCGGCGAGCGGTATCAGCTCACTCAAAGGCGGTAATACGGTTATCCACAGAATCAGGGG
ATAACGCAGGAAAGAACATGTGAGCAAAAGGCCAGCAAAAGGCCAGGAACCGTAAAAAGGCCGCGTTGCT
GGCGTTTTTCCATAGGCTCCGCCCCCCTGACGAGCATCACAAAAATCGACGCTCAAGTCAGAGGTGGCGA
AACCCGACAGGACTATAAAGATACCAGGCGTTTCCCCCTGGAAGCTCCCTCGTGCGCTCTCCTGTTCCGA
CCCTGCCGCTTACCGGATACCTGTCCGCCTTTCTCCCTTCGGGAAGCGTGGCGCTTTCTCATAGCTCACG
CTGTAGGTATCTCAGTTCGGTGTAGGTCGTTCGCTCCAAGCTGGGCTGTGTGCACGAACCCCCCGTTCAG
CCCGACCGCTGCGCCTTATCCGGTAACTATCGTCTTGAGTCCAACCCGGTAAGACACGACTTATCGCCAC
TGGCAGCAGCCACTGGTAACAGGATTAGCAGAGCGAGGTATGTAGGCGGTGCTACAGAGTTCTTGAAGTG
GTGGCCTAACTACGGCTACACTAGAAGAACAGTATTTGGTATCTGCGCTCTGCTGAAGCCAGTTACCTTC
GGAAAAAGAGTTGGTAGCTCTTGATCCGGCAAACAAACCACCGCTGGTAGCGGTGGTTTTTTTGTTTGCA
AGCAGCAGATTACGCGCAGAAAAAAAGGATCTCAAGAAGATCCTTTGATCTTTTCTACGGGGTCTGACGC
TCAGTGGAACGAAAACTCACGTTAAGGGATTTTGGTCATGAGATTATCAAAAAGGATCTTCACCTAGATC
CTTTTAAATTAAAAATGAAGTTTTAAATCAATCTAAAGTATATATGAGTAAACTTGGTCTGACAGTTACC
AATGCTTAATCAGTGAGGCACCTATCTCAGCGATCTGTCTATTTCGTTCATCCATAGTTGCCTGACTCCC
CGTCGTGTAGATAACTACGATACGGGAGGGCTTACCATCTGGCCCCAGTGCTGCAATGATACCGCGAGAC
CCACGCTCACCGGCTCCAGATTTATCAGCAATAAACCAGCCAGCCGGAAGGGCCGAGCGCAGAAGTGGTC
CTGCAACTTTATCCGCCTCCATCCAGTCTATTAATTGTTGCCGGGAAGCTAGAGTAAGTAGTTCGCCAGT
TAATAGTTTGCGCAACGTTGTTGCCATTGCTACAGGCATCGTGGTGTCACGCTCGTCGTTTGGTATGGCT
TCATTCAGCTCCGGTTCCCAACGATCAAGGCGAGTTACATGATCCCCCATGTTGTGCAAAAAAGCGGTTA
GCTCCTTCGGTCCTCCGATCGTTGTCAGAAGTAAGTTGGCCGCAGTGTTATCACTCATGGTTATGGCAGC
ACTGCATAATTCTCTTACTGTCATGCCATCCGTAAGATGCTTTTCTGTGACTGGTGAGTACTCAACCAAG
TCATTCTGAGAATAGTGTATGCGGCGACCGAGTTGCTCTTGCCCGGCGTCAATACGGGATAATACCGCGC
CACATAGCAGAACTTTAAAAGTGCTCATCATTGGAAAACGTTCTTCGGGGCGAAAACTCTCAAGGATCTT
ACCGCTGTTGAGATCCAGTTCGATGTAACCCACTCGTGCACCCAACTGATCTTCAGCATCTTTTACTTTC
ACCAGCGTTTCTGGGTGAGCAAAAACAGGAAGGCAAAATGCCGCAAAAAAGGGAATAAGGGCGACACGGA
AATGTTGAATACTCATACTCTTCCTTTTTCAATATTATTGAAGCATTTATCAGGGTTATTGTCTCATGAG
CGGATACATATTTGAATGTATTTAGAAAAATAAACAAATAGGGGTTCCGCGCACATTTCCCCGAAAAGTG
CCACCTGACGTCTAAGAAACCATTATTATCATGACATTAACCTATAAAAATAGGCGTATCACGAGGCCCT
TTCGTCTCGCGCGTTTCGGTGATGACGGTGAAAACCTCTGACACATGCAGCTCCCGGAGACGGTCACAGC
TTGTCTGTAAGCGGATGCCGGGAGCAGACAAGCCCGTCAGGGCGCGTCAGCGGGTGTTGGCGGGTGTCGG
GGCTGGCTTAACTATGCGGCATCAGAGCAGATTGTACTGAGAGTGCACCATATGCGGTGTGAAATACCGC
ACAGATGCGTAAGGAGAAAATACCGCATCAGGCGCCATTCGCCATTCAGGCTGCGCAACTGTTGGGAAGG
GCGATCGGTGCGGGCCTCTTCGCTATTACGCCAGCTGGCGAAAGGGGGATGTGCTGCAAGGCGATTAAGT
TGGGTAACGCCAGGGTTTTCCCAGTCACGACGTT
Features (pLannotate 1.2.2; 19 found; start..end, strand, type, name):
     23..449     +  promoter       MT promoter: Drosophila metallothionein promoter
    467..520     +  sig_peptide    BiP signal sequence: Drosophila BiP signal sequence
    527..769     +  CDS            Y2317_ARATH (fragment): Experimental evidence at transcript level: Swiss-Prot protein existence level 2. From Arabidopsis thaliana (Mouse-ear cress).
   2321..2656    +  CDS            Y5639_ARATH (fragment): Experimental evidence at protein level: Swiss-Prot protein existence level 1. From Arabidopsis thaliana (Mouse-ear cress).
   2687..3367    +  CDS            IGHG1 (fragment): IGHG1_HUMAN - Experimental evidence at protein level: Swiss-Prot protein existence level 1. Constant region of immunoglobulin heavy chains. Immunoglobulins, also known as antibodies, are membrane-bound or secreted glycoproteins produced by B lymphocytes. In the recognition phase of humoral immunity, the membrane-bound immunoglobulins serve as receptors which, upon binding of a specific antigen, trigger the clonal expansion and differentiation of B lymphocytes into immunoglobulins- secreting plasma cells. Secreted immunoglobulins mediate the effector phase of humoral immunity, which results in
   3386..3427    +  CDS            V5 tag: epitope tag from simian virus 5
   3527..3661    -  polyA_signal   SV40 poly(A) signal: SV40 polyadenylation signal
   3684..3768    -  CDS            large T antigen (fragment): large T antigen from SV40 (simian virus 40)
   3768..3792    +  misc_feature   MCS (fragment): pUC18/19 multiple cloning site
   3829..3845    -  protein_bind   lac operator: The lac repressor binds to the lac operator to inhibit transcription in E. coli. This inhibition can be relieved by adding lactose or isopropyl-β-D-thiogalactopyranoside (IPTG). lac repressor encoded by lacI
   3853..3883    -  promoter       lac promoter: promoter for the E. coli lac operon
   3898..3919    -  protein_bind   CAP binding site: CAP binding activates transcription in the presence of cAMP. E. coli catabolite activator protein
   3932..4024    -  CDS            lacI (fragment): lac repressor; lacI; The lac repressor binds to the lac operator to inhibit transcription in E. coli. This inhibition can be relieved by adding lactose or isopropyl-β-D-thiogalactopyranoside (IPTG).
   4207..4795    -  rep_origin     ori: high-copy-number ColE1/pMB1/pBR322/pUC origin of replication
   4966..5826    -  CDS            AmpR: β-lactamase; bla; confers resistance to ampicillin, carbenicillin, and related antibiotics
   5827..5931    -  promoter       AmpR promoter: bla
   6026..6061    +  CDS            rop (fragment): Rop protein, which maintains plasmids at low copy number; rop
   6163..6262    +  misc_feature   bom (fragment): basis of mobility region from pBR322
   6268..21      -  CDS            lacZα (fragment) (across the origin): LacZα fragment of β-galactosidase; lacZ fragment
