[The description below was written by a language model from this plasmid's Addgene catalogue record and pLannotate feature annotations shown in this document.]
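Description:
AT5G63930 X059_pECIA2 is an insect-cell expression plasmid built on the pECIA2 backbone, designed to produce a secreted "bait" protein in Drosophila cell culture. It is propagated in E. coli as a high-copy plasmid through a ColE1/pUC-type origin and selected with ampicillin via the β-lactamase gene. The annotated lac promoter/operator, lacZα, lacI, rop and bom fragments are remnants of the cloning-vector lineage rather than functional parts of the expression unit.

The expression cassette is driven by the Drosophila metallothionein promoter, which is induced by adding copper sulfate. Downstream lies the Drosophila BiP signal sequence, which directs the product into the secretory pathway, followed by the insert: the extracellular domain of the Arabidopsis thaliana leucine-rich repeat receptor kinase encoded by AT5G63930, introduced by ligation-independent cloning. The automated annotation recognises only the two ends of this region as fragments of Arabidopsis LRR proteins, one matched to a related family member, but the record indicates a single continuous ectodomain. It is fused at its C terminus to a human IgG1 Fc region, a V5 epitope and a hexahistidine tag (the His tag is stated in the record but not picked up in the feature table). An SV40 polyadenylation signal is annotated after the cassette.

The record states that this bait should be used with the matching prey vector in pECIA14. The pair belongs to a collection made to map extracellular interactions among Arabidopsis LRR receptor kinases. The tags are the kind typically used for capture, detection and purification of the secreted ectodomain, although the record does not describe the assay format.
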