Addgene plasmid #115116: AT5G63930 X059_pECIA2
Purpose: Bait vector AT5G63930 X059_pECIA2 should be used with prey vector AT5G63930 X059_pECIA14.
Depositing lab: Youssef Belkhadir. Depositing organization: Gregor Mendel Institute of Molecular Plant Biology. Publication: An extracellular network of Arabidopsis leucine-rich repeat receptor kinases. Smakowska-Luzan E, Mott GA, Parys K, Stegmann M, Howton TC, Layeghifard M, Neuhold J, Lehner A, Kong J, Grunwald K, Weinberger N, Satbhai SB, Mayer D, Busch W, Madalinski M, Stolt-Bergner P, Provart NJ, Mukhtar MS, Zipfel C, Desveaux D, Guttman DS, Belkhadir Y. Nature. 2018 Jan 18;553(7688):342-346. doi: 10.1038/nature25184. Epub 2018 Jan 10. PubMed 29320478.
Backbone
  Vector backbone: pECIA2
  Backbone manufacturer: Chris Garcia (Addgene plasmid # 47032)
  Vector type: Insect Expression
Growth in bacteria
  Bacterial resistance: Ampicillin, 100 μg/mL
  Growth temperature: 37°C
  Growth strain: DH5alpha
  Copy number: High Copy
Gene/Insert
  Gene/Insert name: AT5G63930
  Species: A. thaliana (mustard weed)
  Entrez Gene: AT5G63930 (a.k.a. AT5G63930, MBM17.3, MBM17_3)
  Promoter: Metallothionein (Copper-Inducible)
  Tag / fusion protein: Fc, V5 and hexahistidine tags (C terminal on backbone)
  Cloning method: Ligation Independent Cloning
Terms and licenses: Academic/Nonprofit Terms; Industry Terms: Not Available to Industry
Depositor comments: Plasmid for secreted expression in Drosophila cell culture by induction via CuSO4. Insert is an extracellular domain of indicated LRR-RK, C-terminally tagged with Fc, V5 and hexahistidine tags. Insert Protein Sequence: TGLNLEGQYLLEIKSKFVDAKQNLRNWNSNDSVPCGWTGVMCSNYSSDPEVLSLNLSSMVLSGKLSPSIGGLVHLKQLDLSYNGLSGKIPKEIGNCSSLEILKLNNNQFDGEIPVEIGKLVSLENLIIYNNRISGSLPVEIGNLLSLSQLVTYSNNISGQLPRSIGNLKRLTSFRAGQNMISGSLPSEIGGCESLVMLGLAQNQLSGELPKEIGMLKKLSQVILWENEFSGFIPREISNCTSLETLALYKNQLVGPIPKELGDLQSLEFLYLYRNGLNGTIPREIGNLSYAIEIDFSENALTGEIPLELGNIEGLELLYLFENQLTGTIPVELSTLKNLSKLDLSINALTGPIPLGFQYLRGLFMLQLFQNSLSGTIPPKLGWYSDLWVLDMSDNHLSGRIPSYLCLHSNMIILNLGTNNLSGNIPTGITTCKTLVQLRLARNNLVGRFPSNLCKQVNVTAIELGQNRFRGSIPREVGNCSALQRLQLADNGFTGELPREIGMLSQLGTLNISSNKLTGEVPSEIFNCKMLQRLDMCCNNFSGTLPSEVGSLYQLELLKLSNNNLSGTIPVALGNLSRLTELQMGGNLFNGSIPRELGSLTGLQIALNLSYNKLTGEIPPELSNLVMLEFLLLNNNNLSGEIPSSFANLSSLLGYNFSYNSLTGPIPLLRNISMSSFIGNEGLCGPPLNQCIQTQPFAPSQSTGKPGGMRSS
How to cite: AT5G63930 X059_pECIA2 was a gift from Youssef Belkhadir (Addgene plasmid # 115116 ; http://n2t.net/addgene:115116 ; RRID:Addgene_115116)
